Addgene plasmid #14794: pcDNA3.1 Hmga2 ORFtr
Depositing lab: David Bartel. Depositing organization: Whitehead Institute for Biomedical Research. Publication: Disrupting the pairing between let-7 and Hmga2 enhances oncogenic transformation. Mayr C, Hemann MT, Bartel DP. Science. 2007 Mar 16. 315(5818):1576-9. 10.1126/science.1137999 PubMed 17322030.
Backbone
  Vector backbone: pcDNA3.1
  Backbone manufacturer: Invitrogen
  Backbone size w/o insert (bp): 5500
  Vector type: Mammalian Expression
  Selectable markers: Neomycin (select with G418)
Growth in bacteria
  Bacterial resistance: Ampicillin, 100 μg/mL
  Growth temperature: 37°C
  Growth strain: DH5alpha
  Copy number: High Copy
Gene/Insert
  Gene/Insert name: Hmga2 ORFtr (alt name: HMGA2)
  Species: M. musculus (mouse)
  Insert size (bp): 3650
  Mutation: Truncated ORF, but intact miRNA complementary sites (see article and author's map for details)
  GenBank ID: BC052158
  Entrez Gene: Hmga2 (a.k.a. 9430083A20Rik, HMGI-C, Hmgic, pg, pygmy)
  Cloning method: Restriction Enzyme; 5′ cloning site EcoRI (not destroyed); 3′ cloning site EcoRI (not destroyed)
  Sequencing primers: 5′ T7
Terms and licenses: Academic/Nonprofit Terms; Industry Terms: Not Available to Industry
Depositor comments: The 3' UTR of the mouse Hmga2 cDNA (BC052158) was subcloned into pCR2.1-TOPO (Invitrogen) for site-directed mutagenesis. To disrupt each let-7 complementary site, the nucleotides that paired to nucleotides 3 and 5 of the miRNA were substituted (see Author's map), using the Quikchange site-directed mutagenesis kit (Stratagene). The UTR fragment was then cloned back into the vector containing the Hmga2 cDNA (pCMV•SPORT6.1). To construct the mammalian expression vectors, Hmga2 inserts were excised from the pCMV•SPORT6.1 constructs using EcoRI restriction sites and cloned into pcDNA3.1 (Invitrogen).
How to cite: pcDNA3.1 Hmga2 ORFtr was a gift from David Bartel (Addgene plasmid # 14794 ; http://n2t.net/addgene:14794 ; RRID:Addgene_14794)
