[The description below was written by a language model from this plasmid's Addgene catalogue record and pLannotate feature annotations shown in this document.]
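Description:
pcDNA3.1 Hmga2 ORFtr is a mammalian expression plasmid built on the Invitrogen pcDNA3.1 backbone, about 9.1 kb in the depositor's full sequence. It replicates in E. coli from a high-copy ColE1/pUC-type origin under ampicillin selection (AmpR with its bla promoter) and also carries an f1 origin for single-stranded DNA production. For stable selection in mammalian cells, an SV40 enhancer/early promoter drives the neomycin phosphotransferase gene, terminated by an SV40 poly(A) signal, conferring G418 resistance.

The payload is a roughly 3.65 kb mouse Hmga2 cDNA fragment, moved as an EcoRI fragment from a pCMV•SPORT6.1 clone into pcDNA3.1. It sits downstream of the CMV immediate-early enhancer and promoter and a T7 promoter (also the sequencing primer site), and upstream of the bovine growth hormone polyadenylation signal. In this variant the open reading frame is truncated, consistent with the annotation detecting only a fragment of the Hmga2 coding sequence, while the long 3′ UTR keeps its miRNA complementary sites intact. The depositor comments describe how let-7 sites were disrupted by point substitutions in related constructs of the series, but the mutation field indicates that these sites are unaltered here. The exact nature of the truncation is not given in the record, which refers to the author's map. Several short annotated hits (HIV-1 LTR, chicken β-actin promoter, ble and lacI fragments) are probably incidental matches or backbone remnants rather than functional parts.

The associated publication examines how disrupting let-7 pairing to Hmga2 affects oncogenic transformation. This plasmid plausibly serves there as a control that expresses a let-7-targetable UTR without full-length protein, although the record does not state its role.
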