Features (pLannotate 1.2.2; 21 found; start..end, strand, type, name):
     28..80      -  misc_feature   bom (fragment): basis of mobility region from pBR322
    235..614     +  enhancer       CMV enhancer: human cytomegalovirus immediate early enhancer
    615..818     +  promoter       CMV promoter: human cytomegalovirus (CMV) immediate early promoter
    814..847     +  LTR            5' LTR (truncated) (fragment): truncated 5' long terminal repeat (LTR) from HIV-1
    863..881     +  promoter       T7 promoter: promoter for bacteriophage T7 RNA polymerase
   1371..1619    +  CDS            Hmga2 (fragment): HMGA2_MOUSE - Also known as Hmgic. Experimental evidence at protein level: Swiss-Prot protein existence level 1. Functions as a transcriptional regulator. Functions in cell cycle regulation through CCNA2. Plays an important role in chromosome condensation during the meiotic G2/M transition of spermatocytes. Plays a role in postnatal myogenesis, is involved in satellite cell activation (PubMed:27446912). Positively regulates IGF2 expression through PLAG1 and in a PLAG1-independent manner (By similarity). From Mus musculus (Mouse).
   1742..1768    +  promoter       chicken β-actin promoter (fragment): No description available
   4673..4897    +  polyA_signal   bGH poly(A) signal: bovine growth hormone polyadenylation signal
   4901..4922    +  promoter       SV40 promoter (fragment): SV40 enhancer and early promoter
   4943..5371    +  rep_origin     f1 ori (sequence partly withheld): f1 bacteriophage origin of replication; arrow indicates direction of (+) strand synthesis
   5385..5714    +  promoter       SV40 promoter: SV40 enhancer and early promoter
   5781..6572    +  CDS            neo: KKA2_KLEPN - Also known as kan, nptII. Experimental evidence at protein level: Swiss-Prot protein existence level 1. Resistance to kanamycin, neomycin, paromomycin, ribostamycin, butirosin and gentamicin B. From Klebsiella pneumoniae.
   6596..6754    +  CDS            ble (fragment): BLE_KLEPN - Experimental evidence at protein level: Swiss-Prot protein existence level 1. Binding protein with a strong affinity to the bleomycin family of antibiotics. Binds to CL990; an antimitotic-antibiotic compound. From Klebsiella pneumoniae.
   6749..6870    +  polyA_signal   SV40 poly(A) signal: SV40 polyadenylation signal
   6943..6959    -  protein_bind   lac operator: The lac repressor binds to the lac operator to inhibit transcription in E. coli. This inhibition can be relieved by adding lactose or isopropyl-β-D-thiogalactopyranoside (IPTG). lac repressor encoded by lacI
   6967..6997    -  promoter       lac promoter: promoter for the E. coli lac operon
   7012..7033    -  protein_bind   CAP binding site: CAP binding activates transcription in the presence of cAMP. E. coli catabolite activator protein
   7046..7138    -  CDS            lacI (fragment): lac repressor; lacI; The lac repressor binds to the lac operator to inhibit transcription in E. coli. This inhibition can be relieved by adding lactose or isopropyl-β-D-thiogalactopyranoside (IPTG).
   7321..7906    -  rep_origin     ori: high-copy-number ColE1/pMB1/pBR322/pUC origin of replication
   8077..8937    -  CDS            AmpR: β-lactamase; bla; confers resistance to ampicillin, carbenicillin, and related antibiotics
   8938..9042    -  promoter       AmpR promoter: bla
>Addgene plasmid #14794 | pcDNA3.1 Hmga2 ORFtr | depositor full sequence | sequence record 8160 | Author sequence
GACGGATCGGGAGATCTCCCGATCCCCTATGGTGCACTCTCAGTACAATCTGCTCTGATGCCGCATAGTT
AAGCCAGTATCTGCTCCCTGCTTGTGTGTTGGAGGTCGCTGAGTAGTGCGCGAGCAAAATTTAAGCTACA
ACAAGGCAAGGCTTGACCGACAATTGCATGAAGAATCTGCTTAGGGTTAGGCGTTTTGCGCTGCTTCGCG
ATGTACGGGCCAGATATACGCGTTGACATTGATTATTGACTAGTTATTAATAGTAATCAATTACGGGGTC
ATTAGTTCATAGCCCATATATGGAGTTCCGCGTTACATAACTTACGGTAAATGGCCCGCCTGGCTGACCG
CCCAACGACCCCCGCCCATTGACGTCAATAATGACGTATGTTCCCATAGTAACGCCAATAGGGACTTTCC
ATTGACGTCAATGGGTGGAGTATTTACGGTAAACTGCCCACTTGGCAGTACATCAAGTGTATCATATGCC
AAGTACGCCCCCTATTGACGTCAATGACGGTAAATGGCCCGCCTGGCATTATGCCCAGTACATGACCTTA
TGGGACTTTCCTACTTGGCAGTACATCTACGTATTAGTCATCGCTATTACCATGGTGATGCGGTTTTGGC
AGTACATCAATGGGCGTGGATAGCGGTTTGACTCACGGGGATTTCCAAGTCTCCACCCCATTGACGTCAA
TGGGAGTTTGTTTTGGCACCAAAATCAACGGGACTTTCCAAAATGTCGTAACAACTCCGCCCCATTGACG
CAAATGGGCGGTAGGCGTGTACGGTGGGAGGTCTATATAAGCAGAGCTCTCTGGCTAACTAGAGAACCCA
CTGCTTACTGGCTTATCGAAATTAATACGACTCACTATAGGGAGACCCAAGCTGGCTAGCGTTTAAACTT
AAGCTTGGTACCGAGCTCGGATCCACTAGTCCAGTGTGGTGGAATTCCCGGGATCGCAACTCCCGAGCCT
TTGCGGAGAGAGCAACCCTCTCCGCCTCCAACTCTTCCCTCTCCTTCGCTTCCCGCCTCCTCTCCCTACC
TCCACCTCTACCTCCGCCACCCACTGCCCGCAGCGCCTCCTCCTTTCCTCCTCCTCCTCTCCTCCTCCTC
TCTTCCTCCTCCCCTCTCTCTTTTTGGCAGCCGCTGGACGTCCGGTGTTGATGGTGGCAGCGGCGGCAGC
CTAAGCAGCAGCAGTAGTCCCCGGCGCACTCGCCAGCTCGCCTGCTCTCGCCGCTCTTGCCCTCTCCAGC
TCTCTACATCCCGTCTCCCGAAAGGTGCTGGGCGGATTCGGGGCGGCGGAGGCCGAGCGGCTGCAGCGGC
GGTACCGGTAGAGGCAGTGGTAGCGGCGGCGGGAGGCAGGATGAGCGCACGCGGTGAGGGCGCCGGGCAG
CCGTCCACATCAGCCCAGGGACAACCTGCCGCCCCGGTGCCACAGAAGCGAGGACGCGGCCGACCCAGGA
AGCAGCAGCAAGAGCCAACCTGTGAGCCCTCTCCTAAGAGACCCAGAGGAAGACCCAAAGGCAGCAAAAA
CAAGAGCCCCTCTAAAGCAGCCCAGAAGAAAGCAGAGACCATTGGAGAAAAACGGCCAAGAGGCAGACCT
AGGAAATGGTAGGGGGCGCCGACATTCAATTTCTACCTCAGCATCAGTTGGATCTTTTGAAGGGAGAAGA
CACTGCAGTGACCAGTTATTCTTAACTGCCACGGTCTTTCTACTTCCTGCGGGGTGGGGCGGGGGCGGGG
CTGGGCGAGGGGCGGGGCCGGGGTGGGCGAAATCGCATAACCTTGAGAAGGACTATATTAATCACTTTGT
AATCCCTTCACAGTCCCAGGTTTAGTGAAAAACTGCTGTAAACACGGGGGACACAGTTTAACAATGCAAC
TTTTAATGACTGTTTTCTTTTTCCTTAACTTACTAATAGTTTGTGGATCTGATAAGCAAGGGTGTGTGGT
TGAAGAAAACCTCTGTGGTGGGCTTAATCAGTCACTACATGCAAACCCTAAACCGGCACCCTGGTGACCG
GGGGCATTCGTATAAGAAAAGCATTGTGTGTGACTCTGTGTCCACTCAGATGCCACCCCCACCATGATCA
TAGAAAATCTGCTTAGGACACCAAAGATGAGAACTAGACACTACTCTCCTTTCTTTGTGTATAATCTTGT
AGACACTTACTTGATTTTTTTTTCTTTTTTTACTTTTCAATTCTGAATGAGACAAAATGCTGGTGTATCT
TTTCATACAGCTAGCAAACCAGAATAGGTTATGCTCGTTTTTTGCTTTGTTTTGTTTTTCAAAAAGGGAA
GTAAACGAGAACCGTTGACTCCTCCATTTATGGACTCATACACAGCAGCAGGAGTGATAAGCCCACAAGC
TCTCTTTCCCGCCTCGGGAAATCTACACAGCCAAAAGCCACTTAGCCATAAATGACACTTGTCAGCCTTG
AAGCATCGGAGATAACTAGCTGAGTAAAATGATCCTGTTTTGGAATTTAATGAAAAGGTTAACAGTACCC
AATGAACCCACCCAAGTGATGACATGGGAGGAGCGAAACCGAAATCTCTTTTGCTATATAAAGGACACTA
TTTTTTAAAAAAAAATAATAAAAACAGCTCCCGCTCTCTGTCCTCTCTCCCTCCCTTCTCTCCCTCGCCT
CTCTCTCCTCTCTATATTCCCTGTTCTTCATTGTGTACCAGTGTCCGTGAAAGACCGCAGTACCACTTAC
CTCAGATGAAGCCTGCGTGTTACATCCTGTAACACCTTTCATTTTGACATAAGATGGCTAGCCGAGGTGC
ATTATCTTGGTTCGGACTGCCATCTCTGCATTCACGCTGCACTTTTAGCCAGAGATGCAATAATCCCCAC
TCCTCAATACTACCTCTGAATGCTACAGTGAATTTACAGCCCTGCACTTGTTACACGCTGCTAGACACAA
GCCCTGCAAGAGAAAGGAAAAAAAAAAGCCCACCAAAACCAAACCAAACCTTACTGGGTCGGCATCTCAG
CCATCCCCAGTTCTCGACCATTCTTCTCTGTACTCTTACTCCGTCTCAGCAGGCTATGCATGTTTCTATG
ACTTTTTTTTTTTTTAATTAAAATGTTACAAATGCTTGTGGCAGCTTTCCTGCTAGATTGTTACATTAAT
TTGAAACAGTTTTGAGTCAAGTTGCTCCTAGGTTCTTAAGGAGAATTTTTTTTTCAGTGACACTACTTTG
TATCACACACACACATCTGTAGTGTTCAAATATAAGTCTCCAAGTTTGTACCTCAAATGAATTATTGAAA
CAAATGGACTTCCTGATTTGCAAGGAACTACCTCCACACTTCCAAAGGAACGAACTTGCAGCCTATATCA
CTCATTGATTTCCTTCCCCCATGTTTGAAGGAGCTCAAACCTCACCTCTCCCTCATTGAAACATTTTTTT
TGGTAAAAGACACTTGATAGAAACACAATTTTTTTACATACTTTTGCAAAAATAAATGAATTAAAATCAA
GCCAACCTTCAAAGAAACTTGAAATTTTGCTACAACCAGCTCAGCCTTTTGCCTAATGCAATGAAAAAGG
AAAAAAATAGATTTCTAAGATTTGTTGCCTAGAAGAATATGCTTGACCGATATTTTTTCATGTATTTTAC
ACAATGTGATTTTTGTAAAAAAATGTCTCAAGCAGATTTGTTTTGGACGCTTCTTGTGTAGAGTTTCTAT
GCCTTTCTCTCCTATTAAGTGTGCTGACTTTCCAGAGTGTTACCCACTGGGCCAGGAGGTAGTTTCTCAT
AGTGGCTTGTGTCAGTATAAGTTAATACTGAAGCCAAATGAAACAAACAAACAACCATGTCTCTTCCAGC
TGTTTTCAGGGAGGTTACTTCAAAGGCCACGTGCCGCTCTGAGACTGGCAGATGGCTCACTGTTGTGAGT
CGCCAAAGGAGCTATGGAGAGATTAAAATTCAACATGACTGTTAACAATGCATTAAATAATCAAATAAAC
AGTGGCTTATAAATATCAGATTCTCATTCCGGGTCTTCGGATGGGCCTTACAGAAACCTCATTTTGGCCA
GCTCATAAAAACTGAAGCAGCTTCTCGTGTTGGCCAGACTCGGCACACCGAGCAATTTCCATCTCTGATG
AAGTTATTCCTTATTTCCTGTATGTTGTACAATCAAAACACACTACTACCTCTTAAGTCCCAGTATACCT
CATTTTTCATACTGAAAAAAAAGAAAAAAAAGAGAAAAAAAAAGGCTTGTGTCCAATGGAACAGTGAGAA
CATCATAAAATTTTTATATATATAGTTTATTTTTGTGGGAGATAAATTTTATAAGACTGTTTTTTACTGT
TGTTGGTCACAGCTAAGTAAGACTGGACATCTAACTTCTCTACCATTTCTGCAAGCTAAGTATGTTTGCA
GGAGAAACTTATCAAGACGATTAACTGCATCCAACTTTCTCCCCGTTCCTTTGTGTGCCCTCTGACTTCG
TTCTCTGTTCCTTGTGTAGAGTCGCTGTCTGTGATTGTACTTGGACGGCTTGCTTGTGGCAATACCTTCT
CTAGTGGATTATCACTGTCTGCACAATAAACATAACAGCCAAGGGCGAATTCTGCAGATATCCAGCACAG
TGGCGGCCGCTCGAGTCTAGAGGGCCCGTTTAAACCCGCTGATCAGCCTCGACTGTGCCTTCTAGTTGCC
AGCCATCTGTTGTTTGCCCCTCCCCCGTGCCTTCCTTGACCCTGGAAGGTGCCACTCCCACTGTCCTTTC
CTAATAAAATGAGGAAATTGCATCGCATTGTCTGAGTAGGTGTCATTCTATTCTGGGGGGTGGGGTGGGG
CAGGACAGCAAGGGGGAGGATTGGGAAGACAATAGCAGGCATGCTGGGGATGCGGTGGGCTCTATGGCTT
CTGAGGCGGAAAGAACCAGCTGGGGCTCTAGGGGGTATCCCC
[124 nt withheld, positions 4943-5066]
C
[91 nt withheld, positions 5068-5158]
A
[49 nt withheld, positions 5160-5208]
CCTTTGACGTTGGAGTCCACGTTCTTT
[37 nt withheld, positions 5236-5272]
ACCCTATCTCGGTCTATTCTTTTGATTTATAAGGGATTTTGCCGATTTCGGCCTATTGGTTAAAAAATGA
GCTGATTTAACAAAAATTTAACGCGAATTAATTCTGTGGAATGTGTGTCAGTTAGGGTGTGGAAAGTCCC
CAGGCTCCCCAGCAGGCAGAAGTATGCAAAGCATGCATCTCAATTAGTCAGCAACCAGGTGTGGAAAGTC
CCCAGGCTCCCCAGCAGGCAGAAGTATGCAAAGCATGCATCTCAATTAGTCAGCAACCATAGTCCCGCCC
CTAACTCCGCCCATCCCGCCCCTAACTCCGCCCAGTTCCGCCCATTCTCCGCCCCATGGCTGACTAATTT
TTTTTATTTATGCAGAGGCCGAGGCCGCCTCTGCCTCTGAGCTATTCCAGAAGTAGTGAGGAGGCTTTTT
TGGAGGCCTAGGCTTTTGCAAAAAGCTCCCGGGAGCTTGTATATCCATTTTCGGATCTGATCAAGAGACA
GGATGAGGATCGTTTCGCATGATTGAACAAGATGGATTGCACGCAGGTTCTCCGGCCGCTTGGGTGGAGA
GGCTATTCGGCTATGACTGGGCACAACAGACAATCGGCTGCTCTGATGCCGCCGTGTTCCGGCTGTCAGC
GCAGGGGCGCCCGGTTCTTTTTGTCAAGACCGACCTGTCCGGTGCCCTGAATGAACTGCAGGACGAGGCA
GCGCGGCTATCGTGGCTGGCCACGACGGGCGTTCCTTGCGCAGCTGTGCTCGACGTTGTCACTGAAGCGG
GAAGGGACTGGCTGCTATTGGGCGAAGTGCCGGGGCAGGATCTCCTGTCATCTCACCTTGCTCCTGCCGA
GAAAGTATCCATCATGGCTGATGCAATGCGGCGGCTGCATACGCTTGATCCGGCTACCTGCCCATTCGAC
CACCAAGCGAAACATCGCATCGAGCGAGCACGTACTCGGATGGAAGCCGGTCTTGTCGATCAGGATGATC
TGGACGAAGAGCATCAGGGGCTCGCGCCAGCCGAACTGTTCGCCAGGCTCAAGGCGCGCATGCCCGACGG
CGAGGATCTCGTCGTGACCCATGGCGATGCCTGCTTGCCGAATATCATGGTGGAAAATGGCCGCTTTTCT
GGATTCATCGACTGTGGCCGGCTGGGTGTGGCGGACCGCTATCAGGACATAGCGTTGGCTACCCGTGATA
TTGCTGAAGAGCTTGGCGGCGAATGGGCTGACCGCTTCCTCGTGCTTTACGGTATCGCCGCTCCCGATTC
GCAGCGCATCGCCTTCTATCGCCTTCTTGACGAGTTCTTCTGAGCGGGACTCTGGGGTTCGAAATGACCG
ACCAAGCGACGCCCAACCTGCCATCACGAGATTTCGATTCCACCGCCGCCTTCTATGAAAGGTTGGGCTT
CGGAATCGTTTTCCGGGACGCCGGCTGGATGATCCTCCAGCGCGGGGATCTCATGCTGGAGTTCTTCGCC
CACCCCAACTTGTTTATTGCAGCTTATAATGGTTACAAATAAAGCAATAGCATCACAAATTTCACAAATA
AAGCATTTTTTTCACTGCATTCTAGTTGTGGTTTGTCCAAACTCATCAATGTATCTTATCATGTCTGTAT
ACCGTCGACCTCTAGCTAGAGCTTGGCGTAATCATGGTCATAGCTGTTTCCTGTGTGAAATTGTTATCCG
CTCACAATTCCACACAACATACGAGCCGGAAGCATAAAGTGTAAAGCCTGGGGTGCCTAATGAGTGAGCT
AACTCACATTAATTGCGTTGCGCTCACTGCCCGCTTTCCAGTCGGGAAACCTGTCGTGCCAGCTGCATTA
ATGAATCGGCCAACGCGCGGGGAGAGGCGGTTTGCGTATTGGGCGCTCTTCCGCTTCCTCGCTCACTGAC
TCGCTGCGCTCGGTCGTTCGGCTGCGGCGAGCGGTATCAGCTCACTCAAAGGCGGTAATACGGTTATCCA
CAGAATCAGGGGATAACGCAGGAAAGAACATGTGAGCAAAAGGCCAGCAAAAGGCCAGGAACCGTAAAAA
GGCCGCGTTGCTGGCGTTTTTCCATAGGCTCCGCCCCCCTGACGAGCATCACAAAAATCGACGCTCAAGT
CAGAGGTGGCGAAACCCGACAGGACTATAAAGATACCAGGCGTTTCCCCCTGGAAGCTCCCTCGTGCGCT
CTCCTGTTCCGACCCTGCCGCTTACCGGATACCTGTCCGCCTTTCTCCCTTCGGGAAGCGTGGCGCTTTC
TCATAGCTCACGCTGTAGGTATCTCAGTTCGGTGTAGGTCGTTCGCTCCAAGCTGGGCTGTGTGCACGAA
CCCCCCGTTCAGCCCGACCGCTGCGCCTTATCCGGTAACTATCGTCTTGAGTCCAACCCGGTAAGACACG
ACTTATCGCCACTGGCAGCAGCCACTGGTAACAGGATTAGCAGAGCGAGGTATGTAGGCGGTGCTACAGA
GTTCTTGAAGTGGTGGCCTAACTACGGCTACACTAGAAGAACAGTATTTGGTATCTGCGCTCTGCTGAAG
CCAGTTACCTTCGGAAAAAGAGTTGGTAGCTCTTGATCCGGCAAACAAACCACCGCTGGTAGCGGTTTTT
TTGTTTGCAAGCAGCAGATTACGCGCAGAAAAAAAGGATCTCAAGAAGATCCTTTGATCTTTTCTACGGG
GTCTGACGCTCAGTGGAACGAAAACTCACGTTAAGGGATTTTGGTCATGAGATTATCAAAAAGGATCTTC
ACCTAGATCCTTTTAAATTAAAAATGAAGTTTTAAATCAATCTAAAGTATATATGAGTAAACTTGGTCTG
ACAGTTACCAATGCTTAATCAGTGAGGCACCTATCTCAGCGATCTGTCTATTTCGTTCATCCATAGTTGC
CTGACTCCCCGTCGTGTAGATAACTACGATACGGGAGGGCTTACCATCTGGCCCCAGTGCTGCAATGATA
CCGCGAGACCCACGCTCACCGGCTCCAGATTTATCAGCAATAAACCAGCCAGCCGGAAGGGCCGAGCGCA
GAAGTGGTCCTGCAACTTTATCCGCCTCCATCCAGTCTATTAATTGTTGCCGGGAAGCTAGAGTAAGTAG
TTCGCCAGTTAATAGTTTGCGCAACGTTGTTGCCATTGCTACAGGCATCGTGGTGTCACGCTCGTCGTTT
GGTATGGCTTCATTCAGCTCCGGTTCCCAACGATCAAGGCGAGTTACATGATCCCCCATGTTGTGCAAAA
AAGCGGTTAGCTCCTTCGGTCCTCCGATCGTTGTCAGAAGTAAGTTGGCCGCAGTGTTATCACTCATGGT
TATGGCAGCACTGCATAATTCTCTTACTGTCATGCCATCCGTAAGATGCTTTTCTGTGACTGGTGAGTAC
TCAACCAAGTCATTCTGAGAATAGTGTATGCGGCGACCGAGTTGCTCTTGCCCGGCGTCAATACGGGATA
ATACCGCGCCACATAGCAGAACTTTAAAAGTGCTCATCATTGGAAAACGTTCTTCGGGGCGAAAACTCTC
AAGGATCTTACCGCTGTTGAGATCCAGTTCGATGTAACCCACTCGTGCACCCAACTGATCTTCAGCATCT
TTTACTTTCACCAGCGTTTCTGGGTGAGCAAAAACAGGAAGGCAAAATGCCGCAAAAAAGGGAATAAGGG
CGACACGGAAATGTTGAATACTCATACTCTTCCTTTTTCAATATTATTGAAGCATTTATCAGGGTTATTG
TCTCATGAGCGGATACATATTTGAATGTATTTAGAAAAATAAACAAATAGGGGTTCCGCGCACATTTCCC
CGAAAAGTGCCACCTGACGTC
