>Addgene plasmid #14794 | pcDNA3.1 Hmga2 ORFtr | addgene partial sequence | sequence record 21295 | 14794 with BGH-rev
TCTAGACTCGAGCGGCCGCCACTGTGCTGGATATCTGCAGAATTCGCCCTTGGCTGTTATGTTTATTGTG
CAGACAGTGATAATCCACTAGAGAAGGTATTGCCACAAGCAAGCCGTCCAAGTACAATCACAGACAGCGA
CTCTACACAAGGAACAGAGAACGAAGTCAGAGGGCACACAAAGGAACGGGGAGAAAGTTGGATGCAGTTA
ATCGTCTTGATAAGTTTCTCCTGCAAACATACTTAGCTTGCAGAAATGGTAGAGAAGTTAGATGTCCAGT
CTTACTTAGCTGTGACCAACAACAGTAAAAAACAGTCTTATAAAATTTATCTCCCACAAAAATAAACTAT
ATATATAAAAATTTTATGATGTTCTCACTGTTCCATTGGACACAAGCCTTTTTTTTTCTCTTTTTTTTCT
TTTTTTTCAGTATGAAAAATGAGGTATACTGGGACTTAAGAGGTAGTAGTGTGTTTTGATTGTACAACAT
ACAGGAAATAAGGAATAACTTCATCAGAGATGGAAATTGCTCGGTGTGCCGAGTCTGGCCAACACGAGAA
GCTGCTTCAGTTTTTATGAGCTGGCCAAAATGAGGTTTCTGTAAGGCCCATCCGAAGACCCGGAATGAGA
ATCTGATATTTATAAGCCACTGTTTATTTGATTATTTAATGCATTGTTAACAGTCATGTTGAATTTTAAT
CTCTCCATAGCTCCTTTGGCGACTCACAACAGTGAGCCATCTGCCAGTCTCAGAGCGGCACGTGGCCTTT
GAAGTAACCTCCCTGAAAACAGCTGGAAGAGACATGGTTGTTTGTTTGTTTCATTTGGCTTCAGTATTGA
CTTATACTGACACAAGCCACTATGAGAAACTA
