>Addgene plasmid #14794 | pcDNA3.1 Hmga2 ORFtr | addgene partial sequence | sequence record 21296 | 14794 with T7
TTAAGCTTGGTACCGAGCTCGGATCCACTAGTCCAGTGTGGTGGAATTCCCGGGATCGCAACTCCCGAGC
CTTTGCGGAGAGAGCAACCCTCTCCGCCTCCAACTCTTCCCTCTCCTTCGCTTCCCGCCTCCTCTCCCTA
CCTCCACCTCTACCTCCGCCACCCACTGCCCGCAGCGCCTCCTCCTTTCCTCCTCCTCCTCTCCTCCTCC
TCTCTTCCTCCTCCCCTCTCTCTTTTTGGCAGCCGCTGGACGTCCGGTGTTGATGGTGGCAGCGGCGGCA
GCCTAAGCAGCAGCAGTAGTCCCCGGCGCACTCGCCAGCTCGCCTGCTCTCGCCGCTCTTGCCCTCTCCA
GCTCTCTACATCCCGTCTCCCGAAAGGTGCTGGGCGGATTCGGGGCGGCGGAGGCCGAGCGGCTGCAGCG
GCGGTACCGGTAGAGGCAGTGGTAGCGGCGGCGGGAGGCAGGATGAGCGCACGCGGTGAGGGCGCCGGGC
AGCCGTCCACATCAGCCCAGGGACAACCTGCCGCCCCGGTGCCACAGAAGCGAGGACGCGGCCGACCCAG
GAAGCAGCAGCAAGAGCCAACCTGTGAGCCCTCTCCTAAGAGACCCAGAGGAAGACCCAAAGGCAGCAAA
AACAAGAGCCCCTCTAAAGCAGCCCAGAAGAAAGCAGAGACCATTGGAGAAAAACGGCCAAGA
